>Addgene plasmid #160254 | 17 pCOLI_A_SNAP | depositor full sequence | sequence record 310319 | 17 pCOLI_A_SNAP sequence 3497 bps
AACGCCAGCAACGCGGCCTTTTTACGGTTCCTGGCCTTTTGCTGGCCTTTTGCTCACATGTTCTTTCCTG
CGTTATCCCCTGATTCTGTGGATAACCGTATTACCGCCTTTGAGTGAGCTGATACCGCTCGCCGCAGCCG
AACGACCGAGCGCAGCGAGTCAGTGAGCGAGGAAGCGGAAGAGCGCCTGATGCGGTATTTTCTCCTTACG
CATCTGTGCGGTATTTCACACCGCAATGGTGCACTCTCAGTACAATCTGCTCTGATGCCGCATAGTTAAG
CCAGTATACACTCCGCTATCGCTACGTGACTGGGTCATGGCTGCGCCCCGACACCCGCCAACACCCGCTG
ACGCGCCCTGACGGGCTTGTCTGCTCCCGGCATCCGCTTACAGACAAGCTGTGACCGTCTCCGGGAGCTG
CATGTGTCAGAGGTTTTCACCGTCATCACCGAAACGCGCGAGGCAGCTGCGGTAAAGCTCATCAGCGTGG
TCGTGAAGCGATTCACAGATGTCTGCCTGTTCATCCGCGTCCAGCTCGTTGAGTTTCTCCAGAAGCGTTA
ATGTCTGGCTTCTGATAAAGCGGGCCATGTTAAGGGCGGTTTTTTCCTGTTTGGTCACTGATGCCTCCGT
GTAAGGGGGATTTCTGTTCATGGGGTAATGATACCGATGAAACGAGAGAGGATGCTCACGATACGGGTTA
CTGATGATGAACATGCCCGGTTACTGGAACGTTGTGAGGGTAAACAACTGGCGGTATGGATGCGGCGGGA
CCAGAGAAAAATCACTCAGGGTCAATGCCAGCGCTTCGTTAATACAGATGTAGGTGTTGGCACCATGCAT
CGATCCCGCGAAATTAATACGACTCACTATAGGGAGACCACAACGGTTTCCCTCCGGCTCCGGAAATAAT
TTTGTTTAACTTTAAGAAGGAGATATACATATGGGCAGCAGCCATCATCATCATCATCACAGCAGCGGAT
CTGGATCTATGGATAAAGATTGTGAAATGAAACGTACCACCCTGGATAGCCCGCTGGGCAAACTGGAACT
GAGCGGCTGCGAACAGGGCCTGCATGAAATTAAACTGCTGGGTAAAGGCACCAGCGCGGCCGATGCGGTT
GAAGTTCCGGCCCCGGCCGCCGTGCTGGGTGGTCCGGAACCGCTGATGCAGGCGACCGCGTGGCTGAACG
CGTATTTTCATCAGCCGGAAGCGATTGAAGAATTTCCGGTTCCGGCGCTGCATCATCCGGTGTTTCAGCA
GGAGAGCTTTACCCGTCAGGTGCTGTGGAAACTGCTGAAAGTGGTTAAATTTGGCGAAGTGATTAGCTAT
CAGCAGCTGGCGGCCCTGGCGGGTAATCCGGCGGCCACCGCCGCCGTTAAAACCGCGCTGAGCGGTAACC
CGGTGCCGATTCTGATTCCGTGCCATCGTGTGGTTAGCTCTAGCGGTGCGGTTGGCGGTTATGAAGGTGG
TCTGGCGGTGAAAGAGTGGCTGCTGGCCCATGAAGGTCATCGTCTGGGTAAACCGGGTCTGGGTTCCGGA
CTGGAAGTTCTGTTCCAGGGGCCCGGATCCCGGTCCGACATATGAGCGCGCGGAATTCAAAGGCCTACGT
CGACGAGCTCACTAGTCGCGGCCGCTTTCGAATCTAGAGCCTGCAGTCTCGACAAGCTTGTCGAGAAGTA
CTAGAGGATGTACAACGCGTGCGCGCTGATCCGGCTGCTAACAAAGCCCGAAAGGAAGCTGAGTTGGCTG
CTGCCACCGCTGAGCAATAACTAGCATAACCCCTTGGGGCCTCTAAACGGGTCTTGAGGGGTTTTTTGCT
GAAAGGAGGAACTATATCGGGATTAGCCCGCCTAATGAGCGGGCTTTTTTTTAATTCCCCTATTTGTTTA
TTTTTCTAAATACATTCAAATATGTATCCGCTCATGAGACAATAACCCTGATAAATGCTTCAATAATATT
GAAAAAGGAAGAGTATGAGTATTCAACATTTCCGTGTCGCCCTTATTCCCTTTTTTGCGGCATTTTGCCT
TCCTGTTTTTGCTCACCCAGAAACGCTCGTGAAAGTAAAAGACGCAGAGGACCAATTGGGGGCACGAGTG
GGATACATAGAACTGGACTTGAATAGCGGTAAAATCCTTGAGAGTTTTCGCCCTGAAGAGCGTTTTCCAA
TGATGAGCACTTTCAAAGTTCTGCTATGTGGAGCAGTATTATCCCGTGTAGATGCGGGGCAAGAGCAACT
CGGACGACGAATACACTATTCGCAGAATGACTTGGTTGAATACTCCCCAGTGACAGAAAAGCACCTTACG
GACGGAATGACGGTAAGAGAATTATGTAGTGCCGCCATAACGATGAGTGATAACACTGCGGCGAACTTAC
TTCTGACAACCATCGGTGGACCGAAGGAATTAACCGCTTTTTTGCACAATATGGGAGACCATGTAACTCG
CCTTGACCGTTGGGAACCAGAACTGAATGAAGCCATACCAAACGACGAGCGAGACACCACAATGCCTGCG
GCAATGGCAACAACATTACGCAAACTATTAACTGGCGAACTACTTACTCTGGCTTCACGGCAACAATTAA
TAGACTGGCTTGAAGCGGATAAAGTTGCAGGACCACTACTGCGTTCGGCACTTCCTGCTGGCTGGTTTAT
TGCTGATAAATCTGGGGCAGGAGAGCGTGGTTCACGGGGTATCATTGCCGCACTTGGACCAGATGGTAAG
CCTTCCCGTATCGTAGTTATCTACACGACGGGTAGTCAGGCAACTATGGACGAACGAAATAGACAGATTG
CTGAAATAGGGGCTTCACTGATTAAGCATTGGTAAACCGATACAATTAAAGGCTCCTTTTGGAGCCTTTT
TTTTTGGACGGACCGGTAGAAAAGATCAAAGGATCTTCTTGAGATCCTTTTTTTCTGCGCGTAATCTGCT
GCTTGCAAACAAAAAAACCACCGCTACCAGCGGTGGTTTGTTTGCCGGATCAAGAGCTACCAACTCTTTT
TCCGAAGGTAACTGGCTTCAGCAGAGCGCAGATACCAAATACTGTCCTTCTAGTGTAGCCGTAGTTAGGC
CACCACTTCAAGAACTCTGTAGCACCGCCTACATACCTCGCTCTGCTAATCCTGTTACCAGTGGCTGCTG
CCAGTGGCGATAAGTCGTGTCTTACCGGGTTGGACTCAAGACGATAGTTACCGGATAAGGCGCAGCGGTC
GGGCTGAACGGGGGGTTCGTGCACACAGCCCAGCTTGGAGCGAACGACCTACACCGAACTGAGATACCTA
CAGCGTGAGCTATGAGAAAGCGCCACGCTTCCCGAAGGGAGAAAGGCGGACAGGTATCCGGTAAGCGGCA
GGGTCGGAACAGGAGAGCGCACGAGGGAGCTTCCAGGGGGAAACGCCTGGTATCTTTATAGTCCTGTCGG
GTTTCGCCACCTCTGACTTGAGCGTCGATTTTTGTGATGCTCGTCAGGGGGGCGGAGCCTATGGAAA
Features (pLannotate 1.2.2; 14 found; start..end, strand, type, name):
     48..181     +  rep_origin     RSF ori (fragment): Plasmids containing the RSF 1030 origin of replication can be propagated in E. coli cells that contain additional plasmids with compatible origins.
    186..325     -  misc_feature   bom: basis of mobility region from pBR322
    427..618     -  CDS            rop: Rop protein, which maintains plasmids at low copy number; rop
    658..768     +  CDS            mbeC (fragment): MBEC_ECOLX - Experimental evidence at protein level: Swiss-Prot protein existence level 1. Required for efficient mobilization of ColE1 plasmid and is thus essential to promote the specific transfer of the plasmid during conjugation. Probably functions by inducing DNA bending, helping the MbeA relaxase to melt the DNA around the nic site and cleave the phosphodiester bond. Binds specifically double-stranded DNA (dsDNA) containing the ColE1 oriT but does not recognize the inverted repeat (IR). From Escherichia coli.
    855..873     +  promoter       T7 promoter: promoter for bacteriophage T7 RNA polymerase
    911..933     +  RBS            RBS: efficient ribosome binding site from bacteriophage T7 gene 10 (Olins and Rangwala, 1989)
    953..969     +  CDS            capTEV™ (fragment): composite tag for in vivo biotinylation, TEV protease cleavage, and 6xHis tagging
    989..1533    +  CDS            SNAP-tag® (fragment): human O6-alkylguanine-DNA-alkyltransferase variant that forms covalent bonds with benzylguanine derivatives optimized for bacterial expression
   1714..1763    +  CDS            SET1 (fragment): solubility-enhancement tag derived from T7 phage gene 10B
   1771..1818    +  terminator     T7 terminator: transcription terminator for bacteriophage T7 RNA polymerase
   1883..1974    +  promoter       AmpR promoter: bla
   1975..2832    +  CDS            bla: BLAT_ECOLX - Experimental evidence at protein level: Swiss-Prot protein existence level 1. TEM-type are the most prevalent beta-lactamases in enterobacteria; they hydrolyze the beta-lactam bond in susceptible beta-lactam antibiotics, thus conferring resistance to penicillins and cephalosporins. TEM-3 and TEM-4 are capable of hydrolyzing cefotaxime and ceftazidime. TEM-5 is capable of hydrolyzing ceftazidime. TEM-6 is capable of hydrolyzing ceftazidime and aztreonam. TEM-8/CAZ-2, TEM- 16/CAZ-7 and TEM-24/CAZ-6 are markedly active against ceftazidime. IRT- 4 shows resistance to beta-lactamase in
   2839..2878    +  terminator     fd terminator: central terminator from bacteriophage fd (Otsuka and Kunisawa, 1982)
   2909..3497    +  rep_origin     ori: high-copy-number ColE1/pMB1/pBR322/pUC origin of replication
