>Addgene plasmid #160254 | 17 pCOLI_A_SNAP | addgene full sequence | sequence record 319356 | Addgene NGS Result
AGTTATCTACACGACGGGTAGTCAGGCAACTATGGACGAACGAAATAGACAGATTGCTGAAATAGGGGCT
TCACTGATTAAGCATTGGTAAACCGATACAATTAAAGGCTCCTTTTGGAGCCTTTTTTTTTGGACGGACC
GGTAGAAAAGATCAAAGGATCTTCTTGAGATCCTTTTTTTCTGCGCGTAATCTGCTGCTTGCAAACAAAA
AAACCACCGCTACCAGCGGTGGTTTGTTTGCCGGATCAAGAGCTACCAACTCTTTTTCCGAAGGTAACTG
GCTTCAGCAGAGCGCAGATACCAAATACTGTCCTTCTAGTGTAGCCGTAGTTAGGCCACCACTTCAAGAA
CTCTGTAGCACCGCCTACATACCTCGCTCTGCTAATCCTGTTACCAGTGGCTGCTGCCAGTGGCGATAAG
TCGTGTCTTACCGGGTTGGACTCAAGACGATAGTTACCGGATAAGGCGCAGCGGTCGGGCTGAACGGGGG
GTTCGTGCACACAGCCCAGCTTGGAGCGAACGACCTACACCGAACTGAGATACCTACAGCGTGAGCTATG
AGAAAGCGCCACGCTTCCCGAAGGGAGAAAGGCGGACAGGTATCCGGTAAGCGGCAGGGTCGGAACAGGA
GAGCGCACGAGGGAGCTTCCAGGGGGAAACGCCTGGTATCTTTATAGTCCTGTCGGGTTTCGCCACCTCT
GACTTGAGCGTCGATTTTTGTGATGCTCGTCAGGGGGGCGGAGCCTATGGAAAAACGCCAGCAACGCGGC
CTTTTTACGGTTCCTGGCCTTTTGCTGGCCTTTTGCTCACATGTTCTTTCCTGCGTTATCCCCTGATTCT
GTGGATAACCGTATTACCGCCTTTGAGTGAGCTGATACCGCTCGCCGCAGCCGAACGACCGAGCGCAGCG
AGTCAGTGAGCGAGGAAGCGGAAGAGCGCCTGATGCGGTATTTTCTCCTTACGCATCTGTGCGGTATTTC
ACACCGCAATGGTGCACTCTCAGTACAATCTGCTCTGATGCCGCATAGTTAAGCCAGTATACACTCCGCT
ATCGCTACGTGACTGGGTCATGGCTGCGCCCCGACACCCGCCAACACCCGCTGACGCGCCCTGACGGGCT
TGTCTGCTCCCGGCATCCGCTTACAGACAAGCTGTGACCGTCTCCGGGAGCTGCATGTGTCAGAGGTTTT
CACCGTCATCACCGAAACGCGCGAGGCAGCTGCGGTAAAGCTCATCAGCGTGGTCGTGAAGCGATTCACA
GATGTCTGCCTGTTCATCCGCGTCCAGCTCGTTGAGTTTCTCCAGAAGCGTTAATGTCTGGCTTCTGATA
AAGCGGGCCATGTTAAGGGCGGTTTTTTCCTGTTTGGTCACTGATGCCTCCGTGTAAGGGGGATTTCTGT
TCATGGGGTAATGATACCGATGAAACGAGAGAGGATGCTCACGATACGGGTTACTGATGATGAACATGCC
CGGTTACTGGAACGTTGTGAGGGTAAACAACTGGCGGTATGGATGCGGCGGGACCAGAGAAAAATCACTC
AGGGTCAATGCCAGCGCTTCGTTAATACAGATGTAGGTGTTGGCACCATGCATCGATCCCGCGAAATTAA
TACGACTCACTATAGGGAGACCACAACGGTTTCCCTCCGGCTCCGGAAATAATTTTGTTTAACTTTAAGA
AGGAGATATACATATGGGCAGCAGCCATCATCATCATCATCACAGCAGCGGATCTGGATCTATGGATAAA
GATTGTGAAATGAAACGTACCACCCTGGATAGCCCGCTGGGCAAACTGGAACTGAGCGGCTGCGAACAGG
GCCTGCATGAAATTAAACTGCTGGGTAAAGGCACCAGCGCGGCCGATGCGGTTGAAGTTCCGGCCCCGGC
CGCCGTGCTGGGTGGTCCGGAACCGCTGATGCAGGCGACCGCGTGGCTGAACGCGTATTTTCATCAGCCG
GAAGCGATTGAAGAATTTCCGGTTCCGGCGCTGCATCATCCGGTGTTTCAGCAGGAGAGCTTTACCCGTC
AGGTGCTGTGGAAACTGCTGAAAGTGGTTAAATTTGGCGAAGTGATTAGCTATCAGCAGCTGGCGGCCCT
GGCGGGTAATCCGGCGGCCACCGCCGCCGTTAAAACCGCGCTGAGCGGTAACCCGGTGCCGATTCTGATT
CCGTGCCATCGTGTGGTTAGCTCTAGCGGTGCGGTTGGCGGTTATGAAGGTGGTCTGGCGGTGAAAGAGT
GGCTGCTGGCCCATGAAGGTCATCGTCTGGGTAAACCGGGTCTGGGTGGATCCCTGGAAGTTCTGTTCCA
GGGGCCCGGATCCCGGTCCGACATATGAGCGCGCGGAATTCAAAGGCCTACGTCGACGAGCTCACTAGTC
GCGGCCGCTTTCGAATCTAGAGCCTGCAGTCTCGACAAGCTTGTCGAGAAGTACTAGAGGATGTACAACG
CGTGCGCGCTGATCCGGCTGCTAACAAAGCCCGAAAGGAAGCTGAGTTGGCTGCTGCCACCGCTGAGCAA
TAACTAGCATAACCCCTTGGGGCCTCTAAACGGGTCTTGAGGGGTTTTTTGCTGAAAGGAGGAACTATAT
CGGGATTAGCCCGCCTAATGAGCGGGCTTTTTTTTAATTCCCCTATTTGTTTATTTTTCTAAATACATTC
AAATATGTATCCGCTCATGAGACAATAACCCTGATAAATGCTTCAATAATATTGAAAAAGGAAGAGTATG
AGTATTCAACATTTCCGTGTCGCCCTTATTCCCTTTTTTGCGGCATTTTGCCTTCCTGTTTTTGCTCACC
CAGAAACGCTCGTGAAAGTAAAAGACGCAGAGGACCAATTGGGGGCACGAGTGGGATACATAGAACTGGA
CTTGAATAGCGGTAAAATCCTTGAGAGTTTTCGCCCTGAAGAGCGTTTTCCAATGATGAGCACTTTCAAA
GTTCTGCTATGTGGAGCAGTATTATCCCGTGTAGATGCGGGGCAAGAGCAACTCGGACGACGAATACACT
ATTCGCAGAATGACTTGGTTGAATACTCCCCAGTGACAGAAAAGCACCTTACGGACGGAATGACGGTAAG
AGAATTATGTAGTGCCGCCATAACGATGAGTGATAACACTGCGGCGAACTTACTTCTGACAACCATCGGT
GGACCGAAGGAATTAACCGCTTTTTTGCACAATATGGGAGACCATGTAACTCGCCTTGACCGTTGGGAAC
CAGAACTGAATGAAGCCATACCAAACGACGAGCGAGACACCACAATGCCTGCGGCAATGGCAACAACATT
ACGCAAACTATTAACTGGCGAACTACTTACTCTGGCTTCACGGCAACAATTAATAGACTGGCTTGAAGCG
GATAAAGTTGCAGGACCACTACTGCGTTCGGCACTTCCTGCTGGCTGGTTTATTGCTGATAAATCTGGGG
CAGGAGAGCGTGGTTCACGGGGTATCATTGCCGCACTTGGACCAGATGGTAAGCCTTCCCGTATCGT
Features (pLannotate 1.2.2; 13 found; start..end, strand, type, name):
     95..134     +  terminator     fd terminator: central terminator from bacteriophage fd (Otsuka and Kunisawa, 1982)
    165..753     +  rep_origin     ori: high-copy-number ColE1/pMB1/pBR322/pUC origin of replication
    939..1078    -  misc_feature   bom: basis of mobility region from pBR322
   1180..1371    -  CDS            rop: Rop protein, which maintains plasmids at low copy number; rop
   1411..1521    +  CDS            mbeC (fragment): MBEC_ECOLX - Experimental evidence at protein level: Swiss-Prot protein existence level 1. Required for efficient mobilization of ColE1 plasmid and is thus essential to promote the specific transfer of the plasmid during conjugation. Probably functions by inducing DNA bending, helping the MbeA relaxase to melt the DNA around the nic site and cleave the phosphodiester bond. Binds specifically double-stranded DNA (dsDNA) containing the ColE1 oriT but does not recognize the inverted repeat (IR). From Escherichia coli.
   1608..1626    +  promoter       T7 promoter: promoter for bacteriophage T7 RNA polymerase
   1664..1686    +  RBS            RBS: efficient ribosome binding site from bacteriophage T7 gene 10 (Olins and Rangwala, 1989)
   1706..1722    +  CDS            capTEV™ (fragment): composite tag for in vivo biotinylation, TEV protease cleavage, and 6xHis tagging
   1742..2286    +  CDS            SNAP-tag® (fragment): human O6-alkylguanine-DNA-alkyltransferase variant that forms covalent bonds with benzylguanine derivatives optimized for bacterial expression
   2467..2516    +  CDS            SET1 (fragment): solubility-enhancement tag derived from T7 phage gene 10B
   2524..2571    +  terminator     T7 terminator: transcription terminator for bacteriophage T7 RNA polymerase
   2636..2727    +  promoter       AmpR promoter: bla
   2728..88      +  CDS            bla (across the origin): BLAT_ECOLX - Experimental evidence at protein level: Swiss-Prot protein existence level 1. TEM-type are the most prevalent beta-lactamases in enterobacteria; they hydrolyze the beta-lactam bond in susceptible beta-lactam antibiotics, thus conferring resistance to penicillins and cephalosporins. TEM-3 and TEM-4 are capable of hydrolyzing cefotaxime and ceftazidime. TEM-5 is capable of hydrolyzing ceftazidime. TEM-6 is capable of hydrolyzing ceftazidime and aztreonam. TEM-8/CAZ-2, TEM- 16/CAZ-7 and TEM-24/CAZ-6 are markedly active against ceftazidime. IRT- 4 shows resistance to beta-lactamase in
