[The description below was written by a language model from this plasmid's Addgene catalogue record and pLannotate feature annotations shown in this document.]
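Description:
17 pCOLI_A_SNAP is an empty bacterial expression backbone of about 3.5 kb, derived from pST50Trc and belonging to the InteBac suite of mutually compatible bacterial and baculovirus expression vectors. It is maintained in E. coli under ampicillin selection, conferred by a TEM-type beta-lactamase (bla) gene with its own promoter, followed by an fd phage terminator. Replication depends on a ColE1/pMB1-family origin. The plasmid also keeps the pBR322-type rop gene and bom region, which fits the catalogue listing as low copy, since Rop dampens copy number. A short mbeC fragment is a remnant of the ColE1 mobilisation region.

The expression cassette consists of a T7 promoter and the phage T7 gene 10 ribosome binding site driving an N-terminal tag module, and it ends at a T7 terminator, so expression requires a host that supplies T7 RNA polymerase. The tag module is a 6xHis tag followed by SNAP-tag, an O6-alkylguanine-DNA-alkyltransferase variant that reacts covalently with benzylguanine substrates. The small "capTEV" hit in the automated annotation most likely reflects only the His stretch. According to the catalogue, a 3C protease site lets the His-SNAP tag be removed from the fusion partner, and a custom multiple cloning site was added for compatibility across the InteBac system; neither is annotated separately in the feature tables. A short gene 10-related fragment lies just upstream of the terminator. Genes of interest are inserted by Gibson assembly. The resulting fusions can be purified by metal affinity, and the SNAP moiety allows covalent labelling or immobilisation. The depositor and sequencing-derived records are the same length and carry the same features, differing mainly in their start coordinate.
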