Addgene plasmid #160254: 17 pCOLI_A_SNAP
Purpose: (Empty Backbone) N-term His-SNAP 3C cleavable Amp resistant bacterial expression vector
Depositing lab: John Weir. Depositing organization: Friedrich Miescher Laboratory. Publication: InteBac - An integrated bacterial and baculovirus expression vector suite. Altmannova V, Blaha A, Astrinidis S, Reichle H, Weir JR. Protein Sci. 2020 Sep 21. doi: 10.1002/pro.3957. PubMed 32955754.
Backbone
  Vector backbone: pST50Trc
  Modifications to backbone: Custom MCS added to the vector for full compatibility within the InteBac system. 3C cleavable His-SNAP tag added.
  Vector type: Bacterial Expression
  Promoter: T7
  Tag / fusion protein: 6xHis (N terminal on backbone); SNAP (N terminal on backbone)
Growth in bacteria
  Bacterial resistance: Ampicillin, 100 μg/mL
  Growth temperature: 37°C
  Growth strain: DH5alpha
  Copy number: Low Copy
Gene/Insert
  Cloning method: Gibson Cloning
  Sequencing primers: 5′ T7_fwd; 3′ T7_rev
Terms and licenses: Academic/Nonprofit Terms; Industry Terms: Not Available to Industry
How to cite: 17 pCOLI_A_SNAP was a gift from John Weir (Addgene plasmid # 160254 ; http://n2t.net/addgene:160254 ; RRID:Addgene_160254)
